>Addgene plasmid #195049 | ku70 insUP+pPGI+NAT+tNOS+ku70 insD (SBE217) | addgene full sequence | sequence record 386134 | Addgene NGS Result
GACTTGGTACGGAGCCGCCTCCTCCACCTCAGCAACCAACCTACCAGTCGCACCCCGGATCGCAGTCTAG
TCTTCCGCCGCTTCCCGCTCTCCCTTCTTCCTCGATGCCGCCTCCTCCGCTTCCTCGGCCCAAGGCGCCT
CAGAGCGCCGCATCCTCCGCCTCAACGCTTCCGCCTCCGCCATTCTAGGCGATGCCGGGAGGAACCGTGC
TGAACGGACAAGGTACGGCCCCGGCGGCAGTCCAGGCGAACGGGGTGCAGCAGTGAGGAGCGAACAGTAT
GCATAGCTGGATCGTCGCATGCGTCTTAGTGTCTTGCTTTCTTGTTGGAAAATCGTTGGAATCGTTGGAC
CTTGTTGTAGCCTCTCTCACGCAACGACTGGCTTGTTTGACGTCTCTTCATTGCGTGGGGAGAGTGAAGC
GATGTTTGCAAAGTAGGACACAACAAGCGAACGGACTACTGCGAACGTACACAGGCGAGAGCGATCGGGG
GCGAAAGTCAGTCGTCGTCCTCCTCATCGCCGACGATGAAGGTGCATGGCCGTCTGCCATCTCGACATCG
CCGTTCGCCTGTTGTGCGTCGCCGTTGGTTGCGGGCGGTGGAGCGGACGTCGACGGTCCCGCCGCGGGCG
CTTCTGCGGGTGGCTGGGTCGAGATCTCGGTCATTGTAGGCGTGCAATCAGCTCAGCAACGTGCCACAAG
CAGCGGTGCGAGATGGAAGCGCTGTCCTGGTCGAAGGAGATGAAGCGTCTCGCCAGAACCGCTCACCTCG
CCCACAACAGCACGCTCGGGCTCGGCTGGCGACTGCTTAGACTTGGTTGGCTGCTTCAGAGACGCCCAGC
ACCGACAGAAACGGCGCGGAACGGTCGAGTGCACCGCTCACACTCTTCCCTCTCTTTCGCATCGAAGCGG
CGACACGGCGGCGGATCGCTCAAGGGATTGTGTGTAGCTCGCAAAGGCAGTCAGTGGAGGATAGGAACCC
CCCTGGCTAAACCGGACTCTTCTCGATTCGCTCGATCCCGACCCGTCCTTCGCCTCCAGTGGATGAGCTC
GAGTGGCCGGTAACGAGCGGTGGACAGGTCATGCGCTTTCATTGTCTCGGTGGTGCGTTCGAATTCGTTC
AGCCTGCCCGGGAACGCAAGCTGACCGCGCTCTTGCAGTTGGATCCATCGGTTCCCTCATCGCGACCAAC
CTCGCCCAGCTTCCATTCTCCCAAGTCCGCTGCATTCCCGAGACGAAGCGTCTCTCGCTCGAACAAAGTC
CGCCTTCCATTCACCCTCGTACGCATTGTCAAACGAGGTGACTGACGCGCTGATCTATCGCAGTCGACAT
CCTGTACCGCCTGACCGGCAACGCGATTCGGGCGACCAAGATCCGCCGCGAACTGTACGTTTCGTCTTCC
CTCTCCTGCTCTCCGACCGTGCACTGACACCGTCTTCCGCCCATGCACAGCCTCGAGCGGGACATCCAAG
ACGAGGATACCGCCGCCTATTTCTACGCCTTCAAGGAGCAACACCTCGGCTCTTCGCTGCACGAGCTCGA
GCAGCACCAAGGCTCGTCGTCCGACCCGCAGCAGCCGCCACATCACCAACTCCAGCTTCAGCAGGACGGC
CTCGCACCGGTCGAGAGTCCTGCGGTCAAGATGCGGGACTTGAACGAGGCGTGAAGAACCGCGGACAGAT
TGTACGACTTCGAAGGCGGATAGACTGACGGGGACGGCTTAGACACACACTAGACATAGACCTTTCTCTC
GCATAGACGGCTCGCTGCCCTTGTTGTAGCTCGTACGGTTGCTCTCGTCGGAACGAACTCGAGAATGTTG
CCCTCTTAGCCTCGCCTGATCCCGTTCGGTCCAGCGTCGGCGACAGTGCGAGGACATACTAGACTGCTTG
GAACCGCAAGCAAGCCCATCGGAGCGACTTGCTGAATGACGACCTCATCGGGCCGCCTCGCTCGTCGCTT
TCGCTCTGCTTTCACTCACCACGCTACGAACCATCAATGGGTACCACTCTTGACGACACGGCTTACCGGT
ACCGCACCAGTGTCCCGGGGGACGCCGAGGCCATCGAGGCACTGGATGGGTCCTTCACCACCGACACCGT
CTTCCGCGTCACCGCCACCGGGGACGGCTTCACCCTGCGGGAGGTGCCGATGGACCCGCCCCTGACCAAG
GTGTTCCCCGACGACGAATCGGACGACGAATCGGACGACGGGGAGGACGGCGACCCGGGCTCCCGGACGT
TCGTCGCGTACGGGGACGACGGCGACCTGGCGGGCTTCGTGGTCGTCTTGTACTCCGGCTGGAACCGCCG
GCTGACCGTCGAGGACATCGAGGTCGCCCCGGAGCACCGGGGGCACGGGGTCGGGCGCGCGTTGATGGGG
CTCGCGACGGAGTTCGCCCGCGAGCGGGGCGCCGGGCACCTCTGGCTGGAGGTCACCAACGTTAACGCAC
CGGCTATCCACACGTACCGGCGGATGGGGTTCACCCTCTGCGGCCTGGACACCGCCCTGTACGACGGCAC
CGCCTCGGACGGCGAGCAGGCGCTCTACATGAGCATGCCCTGCCCCTAACGTTCAAACATTTGGCAATAA
AGTTTCTTAAGATTGAATCCTGTTGCCGGTCTTGCGATGATTATCATATAATTTCTGTTGAATTACGTTA
AGCATGTAATAATTAACATGTAATGCATGACGTTATTTATGAGATGGGTTTTTATGATTAGAGTCCCGCA
ATTATACATTTAATACGCGATAGAAAACAAAATATAGCGCGCAAACTAGGATAAATTATCGCGCGCGGTG
TCATCTATGTTACTAGATCGGGACGGATGTGGCGACCGGGCGCGCGTTTCTTGCCCTCGGCGCAAGTGGG
CATTCGCTCAGGCGGGCAGGGTTCTTCGGCGGTAGTTCACGCGCATCAGTACGTGCCGCGCCCTTTCTTC
GCCTTACTTATTGTGAGCTGACGCACTCTTGCACAGTAACGTACAAAGCGACTCGGAAGACGACGACGGC
TTTGCGCACGTCCACGCCAAGCACGCCTACGAGAATTTTGACGAGGTTGCGCCGCACGAGATTGACCCGT
ACGTGCCGCTGTCTCTTTCGAATGCATCACAAGCTCGAGCTGATGCCGGCCGCAACACCCAGCCTCCGCG
ATGTTGCGGCTTCGTTCCTCCTCGAAATGTTCGAGGAACTCTGGCGAATTATGAAGCCGAACGAGTATCG
CGGCGACAACAAAAGCGACCTCCTCGCTCACATCCACCGACACTGCCTCCCCTCGCTCCTCAAGCACATA
CCGCCTCGGATCCACCACACCGTCGCGCCCGAAACGGTCTACCCATTCCTGTAGTCTTCTTAATTAAGAC
GTCAGAATTCTCGAGGCGGCCGCATGTGCGTCTCCCTATAGTGAGTCGTATTAATTTCGCGGGCGGAACC
CCTATTTGTTTATTTTTCTAAATACATTCAAATATGTATCCGCTCATGAGTAGCACCAGGCGTTTAAGGG
CACCAATAACTGCCTTAAAAAAATTACGCCCCGCCCTGCCACTCATCGCAGTACTGTTGTAATTCATTAA
GCATTCTGCCGACATGGAAGCCATCACAAACGGCATGATGAACCTGAATCGCCAGCGGCATCAGCACCTT
GTCGCCTTGCGTATAATATTTGCCCATGGTGAAAACGGGGGCGAAGAAGTTGTCCATATTGGCCACGTTT
AAATCAAAACTGGTGAAACTCACCCAGGGATTGGCTGAGACGAAAAACATATTCTCAATAAACCCTTTAG
GGAAATAGGCCAGGTTTTCACCGTAACACGCCACGTCTTGCGAATATATGTGTAGAAACTGCCGGAAATC
GTCGTGGTATTCACTCCAGAGCGATGAAAACGTTTCAGTTTGCTCATGGAAAACGGTGTAACAAGGGTGA
ACACTATCCCATATCACCAGCTCACCGTCTTTCATTGCCATACGGAATTCCGGATGAGCATTCATCAGGC
GGGCAAGAATGTGAATAAAGGCCGGATAAAACTTGTGCTTATTTTTCTTTACGGTCTTTAAAAAGGCCGT
AATATCCAGCTGAACGGTCTGGTTATAGGTACATTGAGCAACTGACTGAAATGCCTCAAAATGTTCTTTA
CGATGCCATTGGGATATATCAACGGTGGTATATCCAGTGATTTTTTTCTCCATTTTAGCTTCCTTAGCTC
CTGGAAATCTCGATAACTCAAAAAATACGCCCGGTAGTGATCTTATTTCATTATGGTGAAAGTTGGAACC
TCTTACGTGCCGATCAACGTCTCATTTTCGCCAAAAGTTGTCATGACCAAAATCCCTTAACGTGAGTTTT
CGTTCCACTGAGCGTCAGACCCCGTAGAAAAGATCGAAGGATCTTCTTGAGATCCTTTTTTTCTGCGCGT
AATCTGCTGCTTGCAAACAAAAAAACCACCGCTACCAGCGGTGGTTTGTTTGCCGGATCAAGAGCTACCA
ACTCTTTTTCCGAAGGTAACTGGCTTCAGCAGAGCGCAGATACCAAATACTGTTCTTCTAGTGTAGCCGT
AGTTAGGCCACCACTTCAAGAACTCTGTAGCACCGCCTACATACCTCGCTCTGCTAATCCTGTTACCAGT
GGCTGCTGCCAGTGGCGATAAGTCGTGTCTTACCGGGTTGGACTCAAGACGATAGTTGCCGGATAAGGCG
CAGCGGTCGGGCTGAACGGGGGGTTCGTGCACACAGCCCAGCTTGGAGCGAACGACCTACACCGAACTGA
GATACCTACAGCGTGAGCTATGAGAAAGCGCCACGCTTCCCGAAGGGAGAAAGGCGGACAGGTATCCGGT
AAGCGGCAGGGTCGGAACAGGAGAGCGCACGAGGGAGCTTCCAGGGGGAAACGCCTGGTATCTTTATAGT
CCTGTCGGGTTTCGCCACCTCTGACTTGAGCGTCGATTTTTGTGATGCTCGTCAGGGGGGCGGAGCCTAT
GGAAAAACGCCAGCAATGCGGCCTTTTTACGGTTCCTGGCCTTTTGCTGGCCTTTTGCTCACATGTTCTT
TCCTGCGTTATCCCCTGATTCTGTGGATAACCGTATTACCGCCTTTGAGTGAGCTGATACCGCTCGCCGC
AGCCGAACGACCGAGCGCAGCGAGTCAGTGAGCGAGGAAGCCGAAAAATCAATAATCAGACAACAAGATG
TGCGAACTCGATATTTTACACGACTCTCTTTACCAATTCTGCCCCGAATTACACTTAAAACGACTCAACA
GCTTAACGTTGGCTTGCCACGCATTACTTGACTGTAAAACTCTCACTCTTACCGAACTTGGCCGTAACCT
GCCAACCAAAGCGAGAACAAAACATAACATCAAACGAATCGACCGATTGTTAGGTAATCGTCACCTGCAG
GAAGGTTTAAACGCATTTAGGTGACACTATAGAAGTGTGTATCGCTCGAGGGATCCGAATTCGAA
Features (pLannotate 1.2.2; 9 found; start..end, strand, type, name):
    233..250     -  CDS            Thy1.1 (fragment): mouse GPI-anchored cell surface glycoprotein of the immunoglobulin superfamily This allele of Thy1 is also known as CD90.1.
   2003..2567    +  CDS            NrsR (fragment): nourseothricin acetyltransferase; Streptomyces noursei nat1; confers resistance to nourseothricin
   2570..2819    +  terminator     NOS terminator: nopaline synthase terminator and poly(A) signal
   3395..3413    -  promoter       T7 promoter: promoter for bacteriophage T7 RNA polymerase
   3423..3480    +  promoter       AmpR promoter (fragment): bla
   3527..4183    -  CDS            cat: CAT_ECOLX - Experimental evidence at protein level: Swiss-Prot protein existence level 1. This enzyme is an effector of chloramphenicol resistance in bacteria. From Escherichia coli. This protein is used as a marker in many commonly used cloning vectors, such as pACYC184.
   4184..4286    -  promoter       cat promoter: promoter of the E. coli cat gene encoding chloramphenicol acetyltransferase
   4387..4975    +  rep_origin     ori: high-copy-number ColE1/pMB1/pBR322/pUC origin of replication
   5405..5423    +  promoter       SP6 promoter: promoter for bacteriophage SP6 RNA polymerase
