[The description below was written by a language model from this plasmid's Addgene catalogue record and pLannotate feature annotations shown in this document.]
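Description:
ku70 insUP+pPGI+NAT+tNOS+ku70 insD (SBE217) is an integration-cassette plasmid built in the pGGA Golden Gate destination backbone as part of a dedicated Golden Gate assembly platform for the oleaginous yeast Rhodotorula toruloides. It is propagated in E. coli through a high-copy ColE1/pUC-type origin and selected with chloramphenicol via a cat gene driven by its own promoter. Although catalogued as a bacterial expression vector, E. coli serves only as the cloning host. The parts were joined through BsaI sites that were destroyed during assembly, and SP6 and T7 promoters flank the insert, matching the listed sequencing primer sites.

The insert of roughly 3.4 kb consists of an upstream ku70 insertion arm, the pPGI promoter, the NAT coding sequence (nourseothricin acetyltransferase, annotated as the Streptomyces noursei nat1 resistance gene), the nopaline synthase (NOS) terminator, and a downstream ku70 insertion arm. The homology arms direct the cassette to the ku70 locus so that integration deletes ku70, a gene of the non-homologous end-joining pathway whose loss is generally used to favour homologous recombination in fungi. NAT provides nourseothricin selection of transformants. According to the record, NAT expression under pPGI also serves to characterise the part.

The automated feature table annotates only the NAT gene, the NOS terminator and backbone elements. The ku70 arms and the pPGI promoter are not annotated, and a very short Thy1.1 fragment hit within the upstream region is most likely spurious. The sequenced record (5,455 nt) is slightly shorter than the catalogued total size of 5,497 bp.
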