Addgene plasmid #195049: ku70 insUP+pPGI+NAT+tNOS+ku70 insD (SBE217)
Purpose: integration cassette for ku70 deletion and expression of NAT gene under pPGI for characterization
Depositing lab: Petri-Jaan Lahtvee. Depositing organization: Tallinn University of Technology. Publication: Development of a dedicated Golden Gate Assembly Platform (RtGGA) for Rhodotorula toruloides. Bonturi N, Pinheiro MJ, de Oliveira PM, Rusadze E, Eichinger T, Liudziute G, De Biaggi JS, Brauer A, Remm M, Miranda EA, Ledesma-Amaro R, Lahtvee PJ. Metab Eng Commun. 2022 May 23;15:e00200. doi: 10.1016/j.mec.2022.e00200. eCollection 2022 Dec. PubMed 35662893.
Backbone
  Vector backbone: pGGA
  Backbone size w/o insert (bp): 2137
  Total vector size (bp): 5497
  Vector type: Bacterial Expression
  Selectable markers: NAT
Growth in bacteria
  Bacterial resistance: Chloramphenicol, 25 μg/mL
  Growth temperature: 37°C
  Growth strain: DH5alpha
  Copy number: Unknown
Gene/Insert
  Gene/Insert name: NAT
  Species: Rhodotorula toruloides
  Insert size (bp): 3360
  Promoter: pPGI
  Cloning method: Restriction Enzyme; 5′ cloning site BsaI (destroyed during cloning); 3′ cloning site BsaI (destroyed during cloning)
  Sequencing primers: 5′ atttaggtgacactatag; 3′ taatacgactcactataggg
Terms and licenses: Academic/Nonprofit Terms; Industry Terms: Not Available to Industry
How to cite: ku70 insUP+pPGI+NAT+tNOS+ku70 insD (SBE217) was a gift from Petri-Jaan Lahtvee (Addgene plasmid # 195049 ; http://n2t.net/addgene:195049 ; RRID:Addgene_195049)
